Addgene plasmid #60512: pSBbi-BP
Purpose: (Empty Backbone) SB-transposon with constitutive bi-directional promoter, one side: SfiI cloning site for GOI (contains filler DNA), other side: BFP and puromycin resistance gene
Depositing lab: Eric Kowarz. Depositing organization: Goethe-Universitaet Frankfurt am Main. Publication: Optimized Sleeping Beauty transposons rapidly generate stable transgenic cell lines. Kowarz E, Loescher D, Marschalek R. Biotechnol J. 2015 Feb 4. doi: 10.1002/biot.201400821. PubMed 25650551.
Backbone
  Vector backbone: pUC19
  Backbone size (bp): 2021
  Vector type: Mammalian Expression ; Transposon
  Promoter: EF1a/RPBSA
  Selectable markers: Puromycin
Growth in bacteria
  Bacterial resistance: Ampicillin, 100 μg/mL
  Growth temperature: 37°C
  Growth strain: Top10
  Copy number: High Copy
Gene/Insert
  Cloning method: Restriction Enzyme
  Sequencing primers: 5′ GCCTCAGACAGTGGTTCAAAG; 3′ AGGCACAGTCGAGGCTGAT
Terms and licenses: Academic/Nonprofit Terms; Industry Terms: Not Available to Industry
How to cite: pSBbi-BP was a gift from Eric Kowarz (Addgene plasmid # 60512 ; http://n2t.net/addgene:60512 ; RRID:Addgene_60512)
