[The description below was written by a language model from this plasmid's Addgene catalogue record and pLannotate feature annotations shown in this document.]
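Description:
pSBbi-BP is an empty-backbone Sleeping Beauty transposon vector for mammalian expression, built on pUC19 and intended for rapid generation of stable transgenic cell lines. In bacteria it is maintained as a high-copy plasmid through the ColE1/pUC origin and selected with ampicillin via the β-lactamase gene and its native promoter. Short fragments annotated as bom and M13 ori appear to be backbone remnants.

The payload is a constitutive bidirectional expression unit listed as EF1a/RPBSA. On one side, the EF-1α promoter (annotated on the reverse strand) drives transcription toward a bovine growth hormone polyadenylation signal. The roughly 280 nt between them corresponds to the SfiI cloning site, which the record says holds filler DNA to be replaced by the gene of interest. On the other side, the RPBSA promoter, which the automated annotation does not detect but which would lie in the unannotated gap after EF-1α, drives TagBFP followed by the puromycin N-acetyltransferase gene, ending in a β-globin-derived region with the rabbit β-globin poly(A) signal. The element joining TagBFP and PuroR in the short space between them is not annotated or stated in the record. The Sleeping Beauty inverted terminal repeats that define the transposon are likewise missing from the feature table, though the catalogue description implies they flank the cassette.

In use, the vector carrying a gene of interest would be delivered with a source of Sleeping Beauty transposase, which excises the cassette and integrates it into the host genome. Cells with integrations can then be enriched with puromycin and tracked by blue fluorescence, while the transgene is expressed constitutively from the opposing promoter.
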