Features (pLannotate 1.2.2; 12 found; start..end, strand, type, name):
    299..320     -  promoter       SV40 promoter (fragment): SV40 enhancer and early promoter
    324..548     -  polyA_signal   bGH poly(A) signal: bovine growth hormone polyadenylation signal
    829..2010    -  promoter       EF-1α promoter: strong constitutive promoter for human elongation factor EF-1α
   2643..3341    +  CDS            TagBFP: TagBFP is a basic (constitutively fluorescent) blue fluorescent protein published in 2008, derived from Entacmaea quadricolor. It is reported to be a very rapidly-maturing monomer with very low acid sensitivity.
   3408..4007    +  CDS            PuroR: puromycin N-acetyltransferase; pac from Streptomyces alboniger; confers resistance to puromycin
   4021..4101    +  CDS            HBB (fragment): HBB_PONPY - Experimental evidence at transcript level: Swiss-Prot protein existence level 2. Involved in oxygen transport from the lung to the various peripheral tissues. From Pongo pygmaeus (Bornean orangutan).
   4172..4227    +  polyA_signal   β-globin poly(A) signal: rabbit β-globin polyadenylation signal (Gil and Proudfoot, 1987)
   4790..5378    -  rep_origin     ori: high-copy-number ColE1/pMB1/pBR322/pUC origin of replication
   5549..6409    -  CDS            AmpR: β-lactamase; bla; confers resistance to ampicillin, carbenicillin, and related antibiotics
   6410..6514    -  promoter       AmpR promoter: bla
   6541..6591    +  misc_feature   bom (fragment): basis of mobility region from pBR322
   6592..6622    -  rep_origin     M13 ori (fragment): M13 bacteriophage origin of replication; arrow indicates direction of (+) strand synthesis
>Addgene plasmid #60512 | pSBbi-BP | depositor full sequence | sequence record 97534 | pSBbi-BP sequence 6622 bps
GGATCCCTATACAGTTGAAGTCGGAAGTTTACATACACTTAAGTTGGAGTCATTAAAACTCGTTTTTCAA
CTACTCCACAAATTTCTTGTTAACAAACAATAGTTTTGGCAAGTCAGTTAGGACATCTACTTTGTGCATG
ACACAAGTCATTTTTCCAACAATTGTTTACAGACAGATTATTTCACTTATAATTCACTGTATCACAATTC
CAGTGGGTCAGAAGTTTACATACACTAAGTTCGACTCCTCTGCAGAATGCGGCGATGTTTCGGTAAGGGG
TCCGCTATCTAGTAGGCCCAGCTGGTTCTTTCCGCCTCAGAAGCCATAGAGCCCACCGCATCCCCAGCAT
GCCTGCTATTGTCTTCCCAATCCTCCCCCTTGCTGTCCTGCCCCACCCCACCCCCCAGAATAGAATGACA
CCTACTCAGACAATGCGATGCAATTTCCTCATTTTATTAGGAAAGGACAGTGGGAGTGGCACCTTCCAGG
GTCAAGGAAGGCACGGGGGAGGGGCAAACAACAGATGGCTGGCAACTAGAAGGCACAGTCGAGGCTGATC
AGCGAGCTCTAGAGAATTGATCCCCAAGCTTGGCCTGACAGGCCTTCGAATTAGAGAGAAGGAAAGACGC
AACCAGGAAGCCCACCAAGAGAAAGAGGCATTTCCTGAAAAGATTCCCCTTTTTGGAGAGCCCTACAAGG
TATTTACTGAACACTAGACATTGAAGTCCTGATTTATCACAATGTTGAACCCTATGATGAAACAATTCAG
TATAATTGAGTTCGAAACTCGAGCCATGGTGGCCTCAGAGGCCAGCTTGGGGTAGTTTTCACGACACCTT
AAATGGAAGAAAAAAACTTTGAACCACTGTCTGAGGCTTGAGAATGAACCAAGATCCAAACTCAAAAAGG
GCAAATTCCAAGGAGAATTACATCAAGTGCCAAGCTGGCCTAACTTCAGTCTCCACCCACTCAGTATGGG
GAAACTCCATCGCATAAAACCCCTCCCCCCAACCTAAAGACGACGTACTCCAAAAGCTCGAGAACTAATC
GAGGTGCCTGGACGGCGCCCGGTACTCCGTGGAGTCACATGAAGCGACGGCTGAGGACGGAAAGGCCCTT
TTCCTTTGTGTGGGTGACTCACCCGCCCGCTCTCCCGAGCGCCGCGTCCTCCATTTTGAGCTCCCTGCAG
CAGGGCCGGGAAGCGGCCATCTTTCCGCTCACGCAACTGGTGCCGACCGGGCCAGCCTTGCCGCCCAGGG
CGGGGCGATACACGGCGGCGCGAGGCCAGGCACCAGAGCAGGCCGGCCAGCTTGAGACTACCCCCGTCCG
ATTCTCGGTGGCCGCGCTCGCAGGCCCCGCCTCGCCGAACATGTGCGCTGGGACGCACGGGCCCCGTCGC
CGCCCGCGGCCCCAAAAACCGAAATACCAGTGTGCAGATCTTGGCCCGCATTTACAAGACTATCTTGCCA
GAAAAAAAGCGTCGCAGCAGGTCATCAAAAATTTTAAATGGCTAGAGACTTATCGAAAGCAGCGAGACAG
GCGCGAAGGTGCCACCAGATTCGCACGCGGCGGCCCCAGCGCCCAGGCCAAGCCTCAACTCAAGCACGAG
GCGAAGGGGCTCCTTAAGCGCAAGGCCTCGAACTCTCCCACCCACTTCCAACCCGAAGCTCGGGATCAAG
AATCACGTACTGCAGCCAGGGGCGTGGAAGTAATTCAAGGCACGCAAGGGCCATAACCCGTAAAGAGGCC
AGGCCCGCGGGAACCACACACGGCACTTACCTGTGTTCTGGCGGCAAACCCGTTGCGAAAAAGAACGTTC
ACGGCGACTACTGCACTTATATACGGTTCTCCCCCACCCTCGGGAAAAAGGCGGAGCCAGTACACGACAT
CACTTTCCCAGTTTACCCCGCGCCACCTTCTCTAGGCACCGGTTCAATTGCCGACCCCTCCCCCCAACTT
CTCGGGGACTGTGGGCGATGTGCGCTCTGCCCACTGACGGGCACCGGAGCCTCTAGGCGAGACCCTGTCT
CACAAAATAAAGTAAGCCCGGACTGAGTGCGGAAAGGCGGGCCTGGCGGGTCTGGTCTCCCCATGCGGGC
CACCAGAGGCCCTGCAGCCTTCAGTCGCTTGAAGGGGTAATGGCGCTTCCACTCACAAACATGGCGGACA
GAGCGTGTGAACGAGATGAACAGCCCCTCAAAAATATGGCCGCCGAGGCTGGACGGCCGTGCCCCAGCAG
CACCGCCTCCGCGCCCCACGTGATCTCTCGCCGGGCACAGCGCTGACCGCGGAGGTCCAACCGGAAGAAT
GTCCGGATTGGACATTCGGAAGAGGGCCCGCCTTCCCTGGGGAATCTCTGCGCACGCGCAGAACGCTTCG
ACCAATGAAAACACAGGAAGCCGTCCGCGCAACCGCGTTGCGTCACTTCTGCCGCCCCTGTTTCAAGGTA
TATAGCCGTAGACGGAACTTCGCCTTTCTCTCGGCCTTAGCGCCATTTTTTTGGGTGAGTGTTTTTTGGT
TCCTGCGTTGGGATTCCGTGTACAATCCATAGACATCTGACCTCGGCACTTAGCATCATCACAGCAAACT
AACTGTAGCCTTTCTCTCTTTCCCTGTAGAAACCTCTGCACCTGAGGCCACCATGAGCGAGCTGATTAAG
GAGAACATGCACATGAAGCTGTACATGGAGGGCACCGTGGACAACCATCACTTCAAGTGCACATCCGAGG
GCGAAGGCAAGCCCTACGAGGGCACCCAGACCATGAGAATCAAGGTGGTCGAGGGCGGCCCTCTCCCCTT
CGCCTTCGACATCCTGGCTACTAGCTTCCTCTACGGCAGCAAGACCTTCATCAACCACACCCAGGGCATC
CCCGACTTCTTCAAGCAGTCCTTCCCTGAGGGCTTCACATGGGAGAGAGTCACCACATACGAAGACGGGG
GCGTGCTGACCGCTACCCAGGACACCAGCCTCCAGGACGGCTGCCTCATCTACAACGTCAAGATCAGAGG
GGTGAACTTCACATCCAACGGCCCTGTGATGCAGAAGAAAACACTCGGCTGGGAGGCCTTCACCGAGACG
CTGTACCCCGCTGACGGCGGCCTGGAAGGCAGAAACGACATGGCCCTGAAGCTCGTGGGCGGGAGCCATC
TGATCGCAAACATCAAGACCACATATAGATCCAAGAAACCCGCTAAGAACCTCAAGATGCCTGGCGTCTA
CTATGTGGACTACAGACTGGAAAGAATCAAGGAGGCCAACAACGAGACCTACGTCGAGCAGCACGAGGTG
GCAGTGGCCAGATACTGCGACCTCCCTAGCAAACTGGGGCACAAGCTGAACGGCAGTGGAGCTACTAACT
TCAGCCTGCTGAAGCAGGCTGGTGACGTCGAGGAGAATCCTGGCCCCATGACCGAGTACAAGCCCACGGT
GCGCCTCGCCACCCGCGACGACGTCCCCAGGGCCGTACGCACCCTCGCCGCCGCGTTCGCCGACTACCCC
GCCACGCGCCACACCGTCGATCCGGACCGCCACATCGAGCGGGTCACCGAGCTGCAAGAACTCTTCCTCA
CGCGCGTCGGGCTCGACATCGGCAAGGTGTGGGTCGCGGACGACGGCGCCGCGGTGGCGGTCTGGACCAC
GCCGGAGAGCGTCGAAGCGGGGGCGGTGTTCGCCGAGATCGGCCCGCGCATGGCCGAGTTGAGCGGTTCC
CGGCTGGCCGCGCAGCAACAGATGGAAGGCCTCCTGGCGCCGCACCGGCCCAAGGAGCCCGCGTGGTTCC
TGGCCACCGTCGGCGTCTCGCCCGACCACCAGGGCAAGGGTCTGGGCAGCGCCGTCGTGCTCCCCGGAGT
GGAGGCGGCCGAGCGCGCCGGGGTGCCCGCCTTCCTGGAGACCTCCGCGCCCCGCAACCTCCCCTTCTAC
GAGCGGCTCGGCTTCACCGTCACCGCCGACGTCGAGGTGCCCGAAGGACCGCGCACCTGGTGCATGACCC
GCAAGCCCGGTGCCTGATTCGAAGGCCTGTCGTGAATTCACTCCTCAGGTGCAGGCTGCCTATCAGAAGG
TGGTGGCTGGTGTGGCCAATGCCCTGGCTCACAAATACCACTGAGATCTTTTTCCCTCTGCCAAAAATTA
TGGGGACATCATGAAGCCCCTTGAGCATCTGACTTCTGGCTAATAAAGGAAATTTATTTTCATTGCAATA
GTGTGTTGGAATTTTTTGTGTCTCTCACTCGGAAGGACATATGGGAGGGCAAATCATTTAAAACATCAGA
ATGAGTATTTGGTTTAGAGTTTGGCAACATATGCCATATGCTGGCTGCCATGAACTAGCTACTCGGGACC
CCTTACCGAAACATCGCCGCATTCTGCAGAGGAGTCGAGTGTATGTAAACTTCTGACCCACTGGGAATGT
GATGAAAGAAATAAAAGCTGAAATGAATCATTCTCTCTACTATTATTCTGATATTTCACATTCTTAAAAT
AAAGTGGTGATCCTAACTGACCTAAGACAGGGAATTTTTACTAGGATTAAATGTCAGGAATTGTGAAAAA
GTGAGTTTAAATGTATTTGGCTAAGGTGTATGTAAACTTCCGACTTCAACTGTATAGGGATCCGCTTCCT
CGCTCACTGACTCGCTGCGCTCGGTCGTTCGGCTGCGGCGAGCGGTATCAGCTCACTCAAAGGCGGTAAT
ACGGTTATCCACAGAATCAGGGGATAACGCAGGAAAGAACATGTGAGCAAAAGGCCAGCAAAAGGCCAGG
AACCGTAAAAAGGCCGCGTTGCTGGCGTTTTTCCATAGGCTCCGCCCCCCTGACGAGCATCACAAAAATC
GACGCTCAAGTCAGAGGTGGCGAAACCCGACAGGACTATAAAGATACCAGGCGTTTCCCCCTGGAAGCTC
CCTCGTGCGCTCTCCTGTTCCGACCCTGCCGCTTACCGGATACCTGTCCGCCTTTCTCCCTTCGGGAAGC
GTGGCGCTTTCTCATAGCTCACGCTGTAGGTATCTCAGTTCGGTGTAGGTCGTTCGCTCCAAGCTGGGCT
GTGTGCACGAACCCCCCGTTCAGCCCGACCGCTGCGCCTTATCCGGTAACTATCGTCTTGAGTCCAACCC
GGTAAGACACGACTTATCGCCACTGGCAGCAGCCACTGGTAACAGGATTAGCAGAGCGAGGTATGTAGGC
GGTGCTACAGAGTTCTTGAAGTGGTGGCCTAACTACGGCTACACTAGAAGAACAGTATTTGGTATCTGCG
CTCTGCTGAAGCCAGTTACCTTCGGAAAAAGAGTTGGTAGCTCTTGATCCGGCAAACAAACCACCGCTGG
TAGCGGTGGTTTTTTTGTTTGCAAGCAGCAGATTACGCGCAGAAAAAAAGGATCTCAAGAAGATCCTTTG
ATCTTTTCTACGGGGTCTGACGCTCAGTGGAACGAAAACTCACGTTAAGGGATTTTGGTCATGAGATTAT
CAAAAAGGATCTTCACCTAGATCCTTTTAAATTAAAAATGAAGTTTTAAATCAATCTAAAGTATATATGA
GTAAACTTGGTCTGACAGTTACCAATGCTTAATCAGTGAGGCACCTATCTCAGCGATCTGTCTATTTCGT
TCATCCATAGTTGCCTGACTCCCCGTCGTGTAGATAACTACGATACGGGAGGGCTTACCATCTGGCCCCA
GTGCTGCAATGATACCGCGAGACCCACGCTCACCGGCTCCAGATTTATCAGCAATAAACCAGCCAGCCGG
AAGGGCCGAGCGCAGAAGTGGTCCTGCAACTTTATCCGCCTCCATCCAGTCTATTAATTGTTGCCGGGAA
GCTAGAGTAAGTAGTTCGCCAGTTAATAGTTTGCGCAACGTTGTTGCCATTGCTACAGGCATCGTGGTGT
CACGCTCGTCGTTTGGTATGGCTTCATTCAGCTCCGGTTCCCAACGATCAAGGCGAGTTACATGATCCCC
CATGTTGTGCAAAAAAGCGGTTAGCTCCTTCGGTCCTCCGATCGTTGTCAGAAGTAAGTTGGCCGCAGTG
TTATCACTCATGGTTATGGCAGCACTGCATAATTCTCTTACTGTCATGCCATCCGTAAGATGCTTTTCTG
TGACTGGTGAGTACTCAACCAAGTCATTCTGAGAATAGTGTATGCGGCGACCGAGTTGCTCTTGCCCGGC
GTCAATACGGGATAATACCGCGCCACATAGCAGAACTTTAAAAGTGCTCATCATTGGAAAACGTTCTTCG
GGGCGAAAACTCTCAAGGATCTTACCGCTGTTGAGATCCAGTTCGATGTAACCCACTCGTGCACCCAACT
GATCTTCAGCATCTTTTACTTTCACCAGCGTTTCTGGGTGAGCAAAAACAGGAAGGCAAAATGCCGCAAA
AAAGGGAATAAGGGCGACACGGAAATGTTGAATACTCATACTCTTCCTTTTTCAATATTATTGAAGCATT
TATCAGGGTTATTGTCTCATGAGCGGATACATATTTGAATGTATTTAGAAAAATAAACAAATAGGGGTTC
CGCGCACATTTCCCCGAAAAGTGCCACCTGATGCGGTGTGAAATACCGCACAGATGCGTAAGGAGAAAAT
ACCGCATCAGGAAATTGTAAGCGTTAATATTTTGTTAAAATT
