>Addgene plasmid #60512 | pSBbi-BP | addgene partial sequence | sequence record 100533 | BGH-rev 5'-TAGAAGGCACAGTCGAGG-3'
GCTTGGCCTGACAGGCCTTCGAATTAGTGAGAAGGAAAGACGCAACCAGGAAGCCCACCAAGAGAAAGAG
GCATTTCCTGAAAAGATTCCCCTTTTTGGAGAGCCCTACAAGGTATTTACTGAACACTAGACATTGAAGT
CCTGATTTATCACAATGTTGAACCCTATGATGAAACAATTCAGTATAATTGAGTTCGAAACTCGAGCCAT
GGTGGCCTCAGAGGCCAGCTTGGGGTAGTTTTCACGACACCTTAAATGGAAGAAAAAAACTTTGAACCAC
TGTCTGAGGCTTGAGAATGAACCAAGATCCAAACTCAAAAAGGGCAAATTCCAAGGAGAATTACATCAAG
TGCCAAGCTGGCCTAACTTCAGTCTCCACCCACTCAGTATGGGGAAACTCCATCGCATAAAACCCCTCCC
CCCAACCTAAAGACGACGTACTCCAAAAGCTCGAGAACTAATCGAGGTGCCTGGACGGCGCCCGGTACTC
CGTGGAGTCACATGAAGCGACGGCTGAGGACGGAAAGGCCCTTTTCCTTTGTGTGGGTGACTCACCCGCC
CGCTCTCCCGAGCGCCGCGTCCTCCATTTTGAGCTCCCTGCAGCAGGGCCGGGAAGCGGCCATCTTTCCG
CTCACGCAACTGGTGCCGACCGGGCCAGCCTTGCCGCCCAGGGCGGGGCGATACACGGCGGCGCGAGGCC
AGGCACCAGAGCAGGCCGGCCAGCTTGAGACTACCCCCGTCCGATTCTCGGTGGCCGCGCTCGCAGG
