>Addgene plasmid #60512 | pSBbi-BP | addgene partial sequence | sequence record 100534 | puro-variant-R 5'-gtgggcttgtactcggtcat-3'
GGTTCCTGCGTTGGGATTCCGTGTACAATCCATAGACATCTGACCTCGGCACTTAGCATCATCACAGCAA
ACTAACTGTAGCCTTTCTCTCTTTCCCTGTAGAAACCTCTGCACCTGAGGCCACCATGAGCGAGCTGATT
AAGGAGAACATGCACATGAAGCTGTACATGGAGGGCACCGTGGACAACCATCACTTCAAGTGCACATCCG
AGGGCGAAGGCAAGCCCTACGAGGGCACCCAGACCATGAGAATCAAGGTGGTCGAGGGCGGCCCTCTCCC
CTTCGCCTTCGACATCCTGGCTACTAGCTTCCTCTACGGCAGCAAGACCTTCATCAACCACACCCAGGGC
ATCCCCGACTTCTTCAAGCAGTCCTTCCCTGAGGGCTTCACATGGGAGAGAGTCACCACATACGAAGACG
GGGGCGTGCTGACCGCTACCCAGGACACCAGCCTCCAGGACGGCTGCCTCATCTACAACGTCAAGATCAG
AGGGGTGAACTTCACATCCAACGGCCCTGTGATGCAGAAGAAAACACTCGGCTGGGAGGCCTTCACCGAG
ACGCTGTACCCCGCTGACGGCGGCCTGGAAGGCAGAAACGACATGGCCCTGAAGCTCGTGGGCGGGAGCC
ATCTGATCGCAAACATCAAGACCACATATAGATCCAAGAAACCCGCTAAGAACCTCAAGATGCCTGGCGT
CTACTATGTGGACTACAGACTGGAAAGAATCAAGGAGGCCAACAACGAGACCTACGTCGAGCAGCACGAG
GTGGCAGTGGCCAGATACTGCGACCTCCCTAGCAAACTGGGGCACAAGCTGAACGGCAGTGGAGCTACTA
ACTTCAGCCTGCTGAAGCAGGC
